Addgene plasmid #144951: TFORF3475
Purpose: Lentiviral vector for overexpressing transcription factor ORFs with unique 24-bp barcodes. Barcodes facilitate identification of transcription factors in pooled screens.
Depositing lab: Feng Zhang. Depositing organization: Broad Institute. Publication: A transcription factor atlas of directed differentiation. Joung J, Ma S, Tay T, Geiger-Schuller KR, Kirchgatterer PC, Verdine VK, Guo B, Arias-Garcia MA, Allen WE, Singh A, Kuksenko O, Abudayyeh OO, Gootenberg JS, Fu Z, Macrae RK, Buenrostro JD, Regev A, Zhang F. Cell. 2023 Jan 5;186(1):209-229.e26. doi: 10.1016/j.cell.2022.11.026. PubMed 36608654.
Backbone
  Vector backbone: pLX_TRC317
  Backbone manufacturer: Broad Institute Genetic Perturbation Platform
  Backbone size w/o insert (bp): 8264
  Vector type: Mammalian Expression, Lentiviral
  Selectable markers: Puromycin
Growth in bacteria
  Bacterial resistance: Ampicillin, 100 μg/mL
  Growth temperature: 37°C
  Growth strain: NEB Stable
  Copy number: High Copy
Gene/Insert
  Gene/Insert name: IL18
  Species: H. sapiens (human)
  Insert size (bp): 785
  Entrez Gene: IL18 (a.k.a. IGIF, IL-18, IL-1g, IL1F4)
  Promoter: EF1a
  Tag / fusion protein: V5 (C terminal on insert)
  Cloning method: Gateway Cloning
  Sequencing primers: 5′ GGGTGGAGACTGAAGTTAGGCCAG; 3′ CACATAGCGTAAAAGGAGCAACATAG
Resource information
  A portion of this plasmid was derived from a plasmid made by: Broad Institute Genetic Perturbation Platform
Terms and licenses: Academic/Nonprofit Terms; Industry Terms: Not Available to Industry
Depositor comments: NM_001562.3 Please test multiple small colonies in case of plasmid recombination. To make this collection available in a timely manner, a portion of this collection was not fully sequenced by Addgene. If an Addgene verified full plasmid sequence is not available, please contact us prior to placing an order to request the full sequence.
How to cite: TFORF3475 was a gift from Feng Zhang (Addgene plasmid # 144951 ; http://n2t.net/addgene:144951 ; RRID:Addgene_144951)
