[The description below was written by a language model from this plasmid's Addgene catalogue record and pLannotate feature annotations shown in this document.]
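Description:
TFORF3475 is a lentiviral mammalian expression plasmid built on the pLX_TRC317 backbone and belongs to a barcoded library of transcription factor open reading frames designed for pooled overexpression screens. It is maintained in E. coli through a high-copy ColE1/pUC-type origin with ampicillin resistance (AmpR), and it also carries an f1 origin. The depositor notes that the plasmid can recombine, as is common for LTR-containing vectors. The annotated full sequence is 9,049 nt, consistent with the stated backbone and insert sizes.

The viral portion has a third-generation, self-inactivating layout. An RSV promoter drives a truncated HIV-1 5' LTR, followed by the Ψ packaging signal with a gag fragment, the Rev response element for Rev-dependent nuclear export of the genomic RNA, a cPPT/CTS element, WPRE to enhance transcript expression, and a ΔU3 3' LTR. An SV40 polyadenylation signal lies downstream of the 3' LTR. Within the provirus, an SV40 early promoter drives puromycin N-acetyltransferase for selecting transduced cells. A separate EF-1α promoter drives the insert, human IL18 (a proinflammatory cytokine rather than a classical transcription factor). The ORF was introduced by Gateway cloning, is flanked by attB1 and attB2 sites, and is followed by a C-terminal V5 epitope tag for detection.

According to the record, each library member carries a unique 24-bp barcode that identifies the ORF in pooled experiments, although the feature table does not annotate the barcode. The short U6 promoter fragment annotated between the V5 tag and WPRE has no stated function. The construct is intended for stable overexpression of IL18 in transduced mammalian cells, either alone or within directed-differentiation screens.
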