Features (pLannotate 1.2.2; 34 found; start..end, strand, type, name):
      5..231     +  promoter       RSV promoter: Rous sarcoma virus enhancer/promoter
    232..412     +  LTR            5' LTR (truncated): truncated 5' long terminal repeat (LTR) from HIV-1
    459..584     +  misc_feature   HIV-1 Ψ: packaging signal of human immunodeficiency virus type 1
    568..931     +  CDS            HIV-1 gag (fragment): gag protein from human immunodeficiency virus 1; gag
   1077..1310    +  misc_feature   RRE: The Rev response element (RRE) of HIV-1 allows for Rev-dependent mRNA export from the nucleus to the cytoplasm.
   1687..1713    +  CDS            Rev (fragment): human immunodeficiency virus 1 (HIV-1) Rev protein; rev; enhances nuclear export of unspliced and incompletely spliced viral mRNAs
   1720..1743    +  promoter       SV40 promoter (fragment): SV40 early promoter
   1744..1815    +  promoter       SV40 promoter (fragment): SV40 enhancer and early promoter
   1839..1974    +  rep_origin     SV40 ori: SV40 origin of replication
   2020..2616    +  CDS            PuroR (fragment): puromycin N-acetyltransferase; pac from Streptomyces; confers resistance to puromycin
   2665..2782    +  misc_feature   cPPT/CTS: central polypurine tract and central termination sequence of HIV-1
   2847..2913    +  CDS            small t antigen (fragment): SV40 (simian virus 40) small t antigen
   2920..4098    +  promoter       EF-1α promoter: strong constitutive promoter for human elongation factor EF-1α
   4119..4136    +  protein_bind   attB1 (fragment): mutant version of attB; core recombination site for the Gateway® BP reaction BP Clonase™
   4142..4720    +  CDS            IL18: IL18_HUMAN - Also known as IGIF, IL1F4. Experimental evidence at protein level: Swiss-Prot protein existence level 1. A proinflammatory cytokine primarily involved in polarized T- helper 1 (Th1) cell and natural killer (NK) cell immune responses (Probable). Upon binding to IL18R1 and IL18RAP, forms a signaling ternary complex which activates NF-kappa-B, triggering synthesis of inflammatory mediators (PubMed:14528293, PubMed:25500532). Synergizes with IL12/interleukin-12 to induce IFNG synthesis from T-helper 1 (Th1) cells and natural killer (NK) cells (Probable) (PubMed:10653850). From Homo sa
   4722..4746    -  protein_bind   attB2: mutant version of attB; recombination site for the Gateway® BP reaction BP Clonase™
   4754..4795    +  CDS            V5 tag: epitope tag from simian virus 5
   4811..4864    +  promoter       U6 promoter (fragment): RNA polymerase III promoter for human U6 snRNA
   4906..5494    +  misc_feature   WPRE: woodchuck hepatitis virus posttranscriptional regulatory element
   5545..5564    +  misc_feature   cPPT/CTS (fragment): central polypurine tract and central termination sequence of HIV-1
   5566..5799    +  LTR            3' LTR (ΔU3): self-inactivating 3' long terminal repeat (LTR) from HIV-1
   5877..5998    +  polyA_signal   SV40 poly(A) signal: SV40 polyadenylation signal
   6038..6173    +  rep_origin     SV40 ori: SV40 origin of replication
   6194..6212    -  promoter       T7 promoter: promoter for bacteriophage T7 RNA polymerase
   6220..6375    +  CDS            lacZα (fragment): LacZα fragment of β-galactosidase; lacZ fragment
   6380..6808    +  rep_origin     f1 ori (sequence partly withheld): f1 bacteriophage origin of replication; arrow indicates direction of (+) strand synthesis
   6861..6965    +  promoter       AmpR promoter: bla
   6966..7826    +  CDS            AmpR: β-lactamase; bla; confers resistance to ampicillin, carbenicillin, and related antibiotics
   7997..8585    +  rep_origin     ori: high-copy-number ColE1/pMB1/pBR322/pUC origin of replication
   8768..8860    +  CDS            lacI (fragment): lac repressor; lacI; The lac repressor binds to the lac operator to inhibit transcription in E. coli. This inhibition can be relieved by adding lactose or isopropyl-β-D-thiogalactopyranoside (IPTG).
   8873..8894    +  protein_bind   CAP binding site: CAP binding activates transcription in the presence of cAMP. E. coli catabolite activator protein
   8909..8939    +  promoter       lac promoter: promoter for the E. coli lac operon
   8947..8963    +  protein_bind   lac operator: The lac repressor binds to the lac operator to inhibit transcription in E. coli. This inhibition can be relieved by adding lactose or isopropyl-β-D-thiogalactopyranoside (IPTG). lac repressor encoded by lacI
   9008..9026    +  promoter       T3 promoter: promoter for bacteriophage T3 RNA polymerase
>Addgene plasmid #144951 | TFORF3475 | addgene full sequence | sequence record 404514 | Addgene NGS Result
TTAATGTAGTCTTATGCAATACTCTTGTAGTCTTGCAACATGGTAACGATGAGTTAGCAACATGCCTTAC
AAGGAGAGAAAAAGCACCGTGCATGCCGATTGGTGGAAGTAAGGTGGTACGATCGTGCCTTATTAGGAAG
GCAACAGACGGGTCTGACATGGATTGGACGAACCACTGAATTGCCGCATTGCAGAGATATTGTATTTAAG
TGCCTAGCTCGATACATAAACGGGTCTCTCTGGTTAGACCAGATCTGAGCCTGGGAGCTCTCTGGCTAAC
TAGGGAACCCACTGCTTAAGCCTCAATAAAGCTTGCCTTGAGTGCTTCAAGTAGTGTGTGCCCGTCTGTT
GTGTGACTCTGGTAACTAGAGATCCCTCAGACCCTTTTAGTCAGTGTGGAAAATCTCTAGCAGTGGCGCC
CGAACAGGGACTTGAAAGCGAAAGGGAAACCAGAGGAGCTCTCTCGACGCAGGACTCGGCTTGCTGAAGC
GCGCACGGCAAGAGGCGAGGGGCGGCGACTGGTGAGTACGCCAAAAATTTTGACTAGCGGAGGCTAGAAG
GAGAGAGATGGGTGCGAGAGCGTCAGTATTAAGCGGGGGAGAATTAGATCGCGATGGGAAAAAATTCGGT
TAAGGCCAGGGGGAAAGAAAAAATATAAATTAAAACATATAGTATGGGCAAGCAGGGAGCTAGAACGATT
CGCAGTTAATCCTGGCCTGTTAGAAACATCAGAAGGCTGTAGACAAATACTGGGACAGCTACAACCATCC
CTTCAGACAGGATCAGAAGAACTTAGATCATTATATAATACAGTAGCAACCCTCTATTGTGTGCATCAAA
GGATAGAGATAAAAGACACCAAGGAAGCTTTAGACAAGATAGAGGAAGAGCAAAACAAAAGTAAGACCAC
CGCACAGCAAGCGGCCGCTGATCTTCAGACCTGGAGGAGGAGATATGAGGGACAATTGGAGAAGTGAATT
ATATAAATATAAAGTAGTAAAAATTGAACCATTAGGAGTAGCACCCACCAAGGCAAAGAGAAGAGTGGTG
CAGAGAGAAAAAAGAGCAGTGGGAATAGGAGCTTTGTTCCTTGGGTTCTTGGGAGCAGCAGGAAGCACTA
TGGGCGCAGCGTCAATGACGCTGACGGTACAGGCCAGACAATTATTGTCTGGTATAGTGCAGCAGCAGAA
CAATTTGCTGAGGGCTATTGAGGCGCAACAGCATCTGTTGCAACTCACAGTCTGGGGCATCAAGCAGCTC
CAGGCAAGAATCCTGGCTGTGGAAAGATACCTAAAGGATCAACAGCTCCTGGGGATTTGGGGTTGCTCTG
GAAAACTCATTTGCACCACTGCTGTGCCTTGGAATGCTAGTTGGAGTAATAAATCTCTGGAACAGATTTG
GAATCACACGACCTGGATGGAGTGGGACAGAGAAATTAACAATTACACAAGCTTAATACACTCCTTAATT
GAAGAATCGCAAAACCAGCAAGAAAAGAATGAACAAGAATTATTGGAATTAGATAAATGGGCAAGTTTGT
GGAATTGGTTTAACATAACAAATTGGCTGTGGTATATAAAATTATTCATAATGATAGTAGGAGGCTTGGT
AGGTTTAAGAATAGTTTTTGCTGTACTTTCTATAGTGAATAGAGTTAGGCAGGGATATTCACCATTATCG
TTTCAGACCCACCTCCCAACCCCGAGGGGACCCATGCATTGCATCTCAATTAGTCAGCAACCAGGTGTGG
AAAGTCCCCAGGCTCCCCAGCAGGCAGAAGTATGCAAAGCATGCGTCTCAATTAGTCAGCAACCATAGTC
CCGCCCCTAACTCCGCCCATCCCGCCCCTAACTCCGCCCAGTTCCGCCCATTCTCCGCCCCATGGCTGAC
TAATTTTTTTTATTTATGCAGAGGCCGAGGCCGCCTCGGCCTCTGAGCTATTCCAGAAGTAGTGAGGAGG
CTTTTTTGGAGGCCTAGGCTTTTGCAAAAAGCTTTCTAGAGGTACCACCGGAGCTTACCATGACCGAGTA
CAAGCCCACGGTGCGCCTCGCCACCCGCGACGACGTCCCCAGGGCCGTACGCACCCTCGCCGCCGCGTTC
GCCGACTACCCCGCCACGCGCCACACCGTCGATCCGGACCGCCACATCGAGCGGGTCACCGAGCTGCAAG
AACTCTTCCTCACGCGCGTCGGGCTCGACATCGGCAAGGTGTGGGTCGCGGACGACGGCGCCGCCGTGGC
GGTCTGGACCACGCCGGAGAGCGTCGAAGCGGGGGCGGTGTTCGCCGAGATCGGCCCGCGCATGGCCGAG
TTGAGCGGTTCCCGGCTGGCCGCGCAGCAACAGATGGAAGGCCTCCTGGCGCCGCACCGGCCCAAGGAGC
CCGCGTGGTTCCTGGCCACCGTCGGCGTCTCGCCCGACCACCAGGGCAAGGGTCTGGGCAGCGCCGTCGT
GCTCCCCGGAGTGGAGGCGGCCGAGCGCGCCGGGGTGCCCGCCTTCCTGGAGACCTCCGCGCCCCGCAAC
CTCCCCTTCTACGAGCGGCTCGGCTTCACCGTCACCGCCGACGTCGAGGTGCCCGAAGGACCGCGCACCT
GGTGCATGACCCGCAAGCCCGGTGCCAGTTAACGAATTCTAGATCTTGAGACAAATGGCAGTATTCATCC
ACAATTTTAAAAGAAAAGGGGGGATTGGGGGGTACAGTGCAGGGGAAAGAATAGTAGACATAATAGCAAC
AGACATACAAACTAAAGAATTACAAAAACAAATTACAAAAATTCAAAATTTTCGGGTTTATTACAGGGAC
AGCAGAGATCCACTTTGGCGCCGGCTCGAGGCCTGCAGGTGCAAAGATGGATAAAGTTTTAAACAGAGAG
GAATCTTTGCAGCTAATGGACCTTCTAGGTCTTGAAAGGAGTGGGAATTGGCTCCGGTGCCCGTCAGTGG
GCAGAGCGCACATCGCCCACAGTCCCCGAGAAGTTGGGGGGAGGGGTCGGCAATTGAACCGGTGCCTAGA
GAAGGTGGCGCGGGGTAAACTGGGAAAGTGATGTCGTGTACTGGCTCCGCCTTTTTCCCGAGGGTGGGGG
AGAACCGTATATAAGTGCAGTAGTCGCCGTGAACGTTCTTTTTCGCAACGGGTTTGCCGCCAGAACACAG
GTAAGTGCCGTGTGTGGTTCCCGCGGGCCTGGCCTCTTTACGGGTTATGGCCCTTGCGTGCCTTGAATTA
CTTCCACCTGGCTGCAGTACGTGATTCTTGATCCCGAGCTTCGGGTTGGAAGTGGGTGGGAGAGTTCGAG
GCCTTGCGCTTAAGGAGCCCCTTCGCCTCGTGCTTGAGTTGAGGCCTGGCCTGGGCGCTGGGGCCGCCGC
GTGCGAATCTGGTGGCACCTTCGCGCCTGTCTCGCTGCTTTCGATAAGTCTCTAGCCATTTAAAATTTTT
GATGACCTGCTGCGACGCTTTTTTTCTGGCAAGATAGTCTTGTAAATGCGGGCCAAGATCTGCACACTGG
TATTTCGGTTTTTGGGGCCGCGGGCGGCGACGGGGCCCGTGCGTCCCAGCGCACATGTTCGGCGAGGCGG
GGCCTGCGAGCGCGGCCACCGAGAATCGGACGGGGGTAGTCTCAAGCTGGCCGGCCTGCTCTGGTGCCTG
GCCTCGCGCCGCCGTGTATCGCCCCGCCCTGGGCGGCAAGGCTGGCCCGGTCGGCACCAGTTGCGTGAGC
GGAAAGATGGCCGCTTCCCGGCCCTGCTGCAGGGAGCTCAAAATGGAGGACGCGGCGCTCGGGAGAGCGG
GCGGGTGAGTCACCCACACAAAGGAAAAGGGCCTTTCCGTCCTCAGCCGTCGCTTCATGTGACTCCACGG
AGTACCGGGCGCCGTCCAGGCACCTCGATTAGTTCTCGAGCTTTTGGAGTACGTCGTCTTTAGGTTGGGG
GGAGGGGTTTTATGCGATGGAGTTTCCCCACACTGAGTGGGTGGAGACTGAAGTTAGGCCAGCTTGGCAC
TTGATGTAATTCTCCTTGGAATTTGCCCTTTTTGAGTTTGGATCTTGGTTCATTCTCAAGCCTCAGACAG
TGGTTCAAAGTTTTTTTCTTCCATTTCAGGTGTCGTGAGGCTAGCATCGATTGATCAACAAGTTTGTACA
AAAAAGTTGGCATGGCTGCTGAACCAGTAGAAGACAATTGCATCAACTTTGTGGCAATGAAATTTATTGA
CAATACGCTTTACTTTATAGCTGAAGATGATGAAAACCTGGAATCCGATTACTTTGGCAAGCTTGAATCT
AAATTATCAGTCATAAGAAATTTGAATGACCAAGTTCTCTTCATTGACCAAGGAAATCGGCCTCTATTTG
AAGATATGACTGATTCTGACTGTAGAGATAATGCACCCCGGACCATATTTATTATAAGTATGTATAAAGA
TAGCCAGCCTAGAGGTATGGCTGTAACTATCTCTGTGAAGTGTGAGAAAATTTCAACTCTCTCCTGTGAG
AACAAAATTATTTCCTTTAAGGAAATGAATCCTCCTGATAACATCAAGGATACAAAAAGTGACATCATAT
TCTTTCAGAGAAGTGTCCCAGGACATGATAATAAGATGCAATTTGAATCTTCATCATACGAAGGATACTT
TCTAGCTTGTGAAAAAGAGAGAGACCTTTTTAAACTCATTTTGAAAAAAGAGGATGAATTGGGGGATAGA
TCTATAATGTTCACTGTTCAAAACGAAGACTACCCAACTTTCTTGTACAAAGTGGTTGATATCGGTAAGC
CTATCCCTAACCCTCTCCTCGGTCTCGATTCTACGTAGTAATGAACTAGTCCGTAACTTGAAAGTATTTC
GATTTCTTGGCTTTATATATCTTGTGGAAAGGACGAAGCTGTTCGACAAAGGCATCAAAGACGCGTTAAG
TCGACAATCAACCTCTGGATTACAAAATTTGTGAAAGATTGACTGGTATTCTTAACTATGTTGCTCCTTT
TACGCTATGTGGATACGCTGCTTTAATGCCTTTGTATCATGCTATTGCTTCCCGTATGGCTTTCATTTTC
TCCTCCTTGTATAAATCCTGGTTGCTGTCTCTTTATGAGGAGTTGTGGCCCGTTGTCAGGCAACGTGGCG
TGGTGTGCACTGTGTTTGCTGACGCAACCCCCACTGGTTGGGGCATTGCCACCACCTGTCAGCTCCTTTC
CGGGACTTTCGCTTTCCCCCTCCCTATTGCCACGGCGGAACTCATCGCCGCCTGCCTTGCCCGCTGCTGG
ACAGGGGCTCGGCTGTTGGGCACTGACAATTCCGTGGTGTTGTCGGGGAAATCATCGTCCTTTCCTTGGC
TGCTCGCCTGTGTTGCCACCTGGATTCTGCGCGGGACGTCCTTCTGCTACGTCCCTTCGGCCCTCAATCC
AGCGGACCTTCCTTCCCGCGGCCTGCTGCCGGCTCTGCGGCCTCTTCCGCGTCTTCGCCTTCGCCCTCAG
ACGAGTCGGATCTCCCTTTGGGCCGCCTCCCCGCGTCGACTTTAAGACCAATGACTTACAAGGCAGCTGT
AGATCTTAGCCACTTTTTAAAAGAAAAGGGGGGACTGGAAGGGCTAATTCACTCCCAACGAAGACAAGAT
CTGCTTTTTGCTTGTACTGGGTCTCTCTGGTTAGACCAGATCTGAGCCTGGGAGCTCTCTGGCTAACTAG
GGAACCCACTGCTTAAGCCTCAATAAAGCTTGCCTTGAGTGCTTCAAGTAGTGTGTGCCCGTCTGTTGTG
TGACTCTGGTAACTAGAGATCCCTCAGACCCTTTTAGTCAGTGTGGAAAATCTCTAGCAGTACGTATAGT
AGTTCATGTCATCTTATTATTCAGTATTTATAACTTGCAAAGAAATGAATATCAGAGAGTGAGAGGAACT
TGTTTATTGCAGCTTATAATGGTTACAAATAAAGCAATAGCATCACAAATTTCACAAATAAAGCATTTTT
TTCACTGCATTCTAGTTGTGGTTTGTCCAAACTCATCAATGTATCTTATCATGTCTGGCTCTAGCTATCC
CGCCCCTAACTCCGCCCATCCCGCCCCTAACTCCGCCCAGTTCCGCCCATTCTCCGCCCCATGGCTGACT
AATTTTTTTTATTTATGCAGAGGCCGAGGCCGCCTCGGCCTCTGAGCTATTCCAGAAGTAGTGAGGAGGC
TTTTTTGGAGGCCTAGGGACGTACCCAATTCGCCCTATAGTGAGTCGTATTACGCGCGCTCACTGGCCGT
CGTTTTACAACGTCGTGACTGGGAAAACCCTGGCGTTACCCAACTTAATCGCCTTGCAGCACATCCCCCT
TTCGCCAGCTGGCGTAATAGCGAAGAGGCCCGCACCGATCGCCCTTCCCAACAGTTGCGCAGCCTGAATG
GCGAATGGG
[124 nt withheld, positions 6380-6503]
C
[91 nt withheld, positions 6505-6595]
A
[49 nt withheld, positions 6597-6645]
CCTTTGACGTTGGAGTCCACGTTCTTT
[37 nt withheld, positions 6673-6709]
ACCCTATCTCGGTCTATTCTTTTGATTTATAAGGGATTTTGCCGATTTCGGCCTATTGGTTAAAAAATGA
GCTGATTTAACAAAAATTTAACGCGAATTTTAACAAAATATTAACGCTTACAATTTAGGTGGCACTTTTC
GGGGAAATGTGCGCGGAACCCCTATTTGTTTATTTTTCTAAATACATTCAAATATGTATCCGCTCATGAG
ACAATAACCCTGATAAATGCTTCAATAATATTGAAAAAGGAAGAGTATGAGTATTCAACATTTCCGTGTC
GCCCTTATTCCCTTTTTTGCGGCATTTTGCCTTCCTGTTTTTGCTCACCCAGAAACGCTGGTGAAAGTAA
AAGATGCTGAAGATCAGTTGGGTGCACGAGTGGGTTACATCGAACTGGATCTCAACAGCGGTAAGATCCT
TGAGAGTTTTCGCCCCGAAGAACGTTTTCCAATGATGAGCACTTTTAAAGTTCTGCTATGTGGCGCGGTA
TTATCCCGTATTGACGCCGGGCAAGAGCAACTCGGTCGCCGCATACACTATTCTCAGAATGACTTGGTTG
AGTACTCACCAGTCACAGAAAAGCATCTTACGGATGGCATGACAGTAAGAGAATTATGCAGTGCTGCCAT
AACCATGAGTGATAACACTGCGGCCAACTTACTTCTGACAACGATCGGAGGACCGAAGGAGCTAACCGCT
TTTTTGCACAACATGGGGGATCATGTAACTCGCCTTGATCGTTGGGAACCGGAGCTGAATGAAGCCATAC
CAAACGACGAGCGTGACACCACGATGCCTGTAGCAATGGCAACAACGTTGCGCAAACTATTAACTGGCGA
ACTACTTACTCTAGCTTCCCGGCAACAATTAATAGACTGGATGGAGGCGGATAAAGTTGCAGGACCACTT
CTGCGCTCGGCCCTTCCGGCTGGCTGGTTTATTGCTGATAAATCTGGAGCCGGTGAGCGTGGGTCTCGCG
GTATCATTGCAGCACTGGGGCCAGATGGTAAGCCCTCCCGTATCGTAGTTATCTACACGACGGGGAGTCA
GGCAACTATGGATGAACGAAATAGACAGATCGCTGAGATAGGTGCCTCACTGATTAAGCATTGGTAACTG
TCAGACCAAGTTTACTCATATATACTTTAGATTGATTTAAAACTTCATTTTTAATTTAAAAGGATCTAGG
TGAAGATCCTTTTTGATAATCTCATGACCAAAATCCCTTAACGTGAGTTTTCGTTCCACTGAGCGTCAGA
CCCCGTAGAAAAGATCAAAGGATCTTCTTGAGATCCTTTTTTTCTGCGCGTAATCTGCTGCTTGCAAACA
AAAAAACCACCGCTACCAGCGGTGGTTTGTTTGCCGGATCAAGAGCTACCAACTCTTTTTCCGAAGGTAA
CTGGCTTCAGCAGAGCGCAGATACCAAATACTGTTCTTCTAGTGTAGCCGTAGTTAGGCCACCACTTCAA
GAACTCTGTAGCACCGCCTACATACCTCGCTCTGCTAATCCTGTTACCAGTGGCTGCTGCCAGTGGCGAT
AAGTCGTGTCTTACCGGGTTGGACTCAAGACGATAGTTACCGGATAAGGCGCAGCGGTCGGGCTGAACGG
GGGGTTCGTGCACACAGCCCAGCTTGGAGCGAACGACCTACACCGAACTGAGATACCTACAGCGTGAGCT
ATGAGAAAGCGCCACGCTTCCCGAAGGGAGAAAGGCGGACAGGTATCCGGTAAGCGGCAGGGTCGGAACA
GGAGAGCGCACGAGGGAGCTTCCAGGGGGAAACGCCTGGTATCTTTATAGTCCTGTCGGGTTTCGCCACC
TCTGACTTGAGCGTCGATTTTTGTGATGCTCGTCAGGGGGGCGGAGCCTATGGAAAAACGCCAGCAACGC
GGCCTTTTTACGGTTCCTGGCCTTTTGCTGGCCTTTTGCTCACATGTTCTTTCCTGCGTTATCCCCTGAT
TCTGTGGATAACCGTATTACCGCCTTTGAGTGAGCTGATACCGCTCGCCGCAGCCGAACGACCGAGCGCA
GCGAGTCAGTGAGCGAGGAAGCGGAAGAGCGCCCAATACGCAAACCGCCTCTCCCCGCGCGTTGGCCGAT
TCATTAATGCAGCTGGCACGACAGGTTTCCCGACTGGAAAGCGGGCAGTGAGCGCAACGCAATTAATGTG
AGTTAGCTCACTCATTAGGCACCCCAGGCTTTACACTTTATGCTTCCGGCTCGTATGTTGTGTGGAATTG
TGAGCGGATAACAATTTCACACAGGAAACAGCTATGACCATGATTACGCCAAGCGCGCAATTAACCCTCA
CTAAAGGGAACAAAAGCTGGAGCTGCAAGC
