>Addgene plasmid #144951 | TFORF3475 | depositor partial sequence | sequence record 286968 | Insert
ATCGATTGATCAACAAGTTTGTACAAAAAAGTTGGCATGGCTGCTGAACCAGTAGAAGACAATTGCATCA
ACTTTGTGGCAATGAAATTTATTGACAATACGCTTTACTTTATAGCTGAAGATGATGAAAACCTGGAATC
CGATTACTTTGGCAAGCTTGAATCTAAATTATCAGTCATAAGAAATTTGAATGACCAAGTTCTCTTCATT
GACCAAGGAAATCGGCCTCTATTTGAAGATATGACTGATTCTGACTGTAGAGATAATGCACCCCGGACCA
TATTTATTATAAGTATGTATAAAGATAGCCAGCCTAGAGGTATGGCTGTAACTATCTCTGTGAAGTGTGA
GAAAATTTCAACTCTCTCCTGTGAGAACAAAATTATTTCCTTTAAGGAAATGAATCCTCCTGATAACATC
AAGGATACAAAAAGTGACATCATATTCTTTCAGAGAAGTGTCCCAGGACATGATAATAAGATGCAATTTG
AATCTTCATCATACGAAGGATACTTTCTAGCTTGTGAAAAAGAGAGAGACCTTTTTAAACTCATTTTGAA
AAAAGAGGATGAATTGGGGGATAGATCTATAATGTTCACTGTTCAAAACGAAGACTACCCAACTTTCTTG
TACAAAGTGGTTGATATCGGTAAGCCTATCCCTAACCCTCTCCTCGGTCTCGATTCTACGTAGTAATGAA
CTAGTCCGTAACTTGAAAGTATTTCGATTTCTTGGCTTTATATATCTTGTGGAAAGGACGAAGCTGTTCG
ACAAAGGCATCAAAG
