>Addgene plasmid #144951 | TFORF3475 | depositor partial sequence | sequence record 286969 | Barcode
AGCTGTTCGACAAAGGCATCAAAG
